Addgene plasmid #185211: pST_Q96Q06-2_DrHD_b03_dom3 (pBS0687)
Purpose: For the mammalian expression of the Deinococcus radiodurans protein Q96Q06-2_DrHD_b03_dom3. This is one of the bottom performing targets in our apoptosis assay (it induced apoptosis).
Depositing lab: Pamela Silver. Depositing organization: Harvard Medical School. Publication: Natural and Designed Proteins Inspired by Extremotolerant Organisms Can Form Condensates and Attenuate Apoptosis in Human Cells. Veling MT, Nguyen DT, Thadani NN, Oster ME, Rollins NJ, Brock KP, Bethel NP, Lim S, Baker D, Way JC, Marks DS, Chang RL, Silver PA. ACS Synth Biol. 2022 Mar 18;11(3):1292-1302. doi: 10.1021/acssynbio.1c00572. Epub 2022 Feb 18. PubMed 35176859.
Backbone
  Vector backbone: YK 02
  Vector type: Mammalian Expression
Growth in bacteria
  Bacterial resistance: Ampicillin, 100 μg/mL
  Growth temperature: 37°C
  Growth strain: DH5alpha
  Copy number: High Copy
Gene/Insert
  Gene/Insert name: Q96Q06-2_DrHD_b03_dom3
  Species: D. radiodurans
  Insert size (bp): 393
  Cloning method: Gibson Cloning
Terms and licenses: Academic/Nonprofit Terms; Industry Terms: Not Available to Industry
Depositor comments: This is one of the bottom performing targets in our apoptosis assay (it induced apoptosis). See supplemental table 2 in our paper to see its performance in our assay. The negative control for this assay is pSecTag2 B which can be obtained from Thermo here https://www.thermofisher.com/order/catalog/product/V90020
How to cite: pST_Q96Q06-2_DrHD_b03_dom3 (pBS0687) was a gift from Pamela Silver (Addgene plasmid # 185211 ; http://n2t.net/addgene:185211 ; RRID:Addgene_185211)
