[The description below was written by a language model from this plasmid's Addgene catalogue record and pLannotate feature annotations shown in this document.]
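Description:
pST_Q96Q06-2_DrHD_b03_dom3 (pBS0687) is a 5.3 kb mammalian expression plasmid built by Gibson cloning on a backbone recorded as YK 02. It carries a 393 bp insert encoding a protein listed as originating from Deinococcus radiodurans. In E. coli it is propagated from a high-copy ColE1/pUC-type origin and selected with ampicillin through the bla gene and its native promoter. An f1 origin is also present, which would allow single-stranded DNA production. A second marker cassette places the Sh ble gene (BleoR, conferring resistance to Zeocin, bleomycin and phleomycin) under tandem SV40 early and EM7 promoters, followed by an SV40 poly(A) signal. This arrangement can provide selection in both mammalian cells and bacteria.

The expression unit consists of the human CMV immediate-early enhancer and promoter, followed by a T7 promoter, and is terminated by the bovine growth hormone polyadenylation signal. The insert itself is not annotated in the feature table, but the unannotated gap between the T7 promoter and the bGH poly(A) signal is where it presumably sits. No tags, signal peptides or reporters are annotated there, and the record does not state whether any are fused to the protein. The short hits to an HIV-1 LTR, an extra SV40 promoter piece, lacI and a Klebsiella ble are only fragments and are probably annotation artefacts or backbone remnants rather than functional parts.

The plasmid comes from a study testing natural and designed proteins inspired by extremotolerant organisms for condensate formation and for attenuation of apoptosis in human cells. This construct was among the bottom performers in that apoptosis assay, inducing apoptosis rather than protecting against it. The depositor names pSecTag2 B as the assay's negative control.
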