Features (pLannotate 1.2.2; 20 found; start..end, strand, type, name):
     47..99      -  misc_feature   bom (fragment): basis of mobility region from pBR322
    254..633     +  enhancer       CMV enhancer: human cytomegalovirus immediate early enhancer
    634..837     +  promoter       CMV promoter: human cytomegalovirus (CMV) immediate early promoter
    833..866     +  LTR            5' LTR (truncated) (fragment): truncated 5' long terminal repeat (LTR) from HIV-1
    882..900     +  promoter       T7 promoter: promoter for bacteriophage T7 RNA polymerase
   1336..1560    +  polyA_signal   bGH poly(A) signal: bovine growth hormone polyadenylation signal
   1564..1585    +  promoter       SV40 promoter (fragment): SV40 enhancer and early promoter
   1606..2034    +  rep_origin     f1 ori (sequence partly withheld): f1 bacteriophage origin of replication; arrow indicates direction of (+) strand synthesis
   2048..2377    +  promoter       SV40 promoter: SV40 enhancer and early promoter
   2425..2472    +  promoter       EM7 promoter: synthetic bacterial promoter&nbsp
   2491..2865    +  CDS            BleoR: antibiotic-binding protein; Sh ble from Streptoalloteichus hindustanus; confers resistance to bleomycin, phleomycin, and Zeocin™
   2875..3000    +  CDS            ble (fragment): BLE_KLEPN - Experimental evidence at protein level: Swiss-Prot protein existence level 1. Binding protein with a strong affinity to the bleomycin family of antibiotics. Binds to CL990; an antimitotic-antibiotic compound. From Klebsiella pneumoniae.
   2995..3116    +  polyA_signal   SV40 poly(A) signal: SV40 polyadenylation signal
   3189..3205    -  protein_bind   lac operator: The lac repressor binds to the lac operator to inhibit transcription in E. coli. This inhibition can be relieved by adding lactose or isopropyl-β-D-thiogalactopyranoside (IPTG). lac repressor encoded by lacI
   3213..3243    -  promoter       lac promoter: promoter for the E. coli lac operon
   3258..3279    -  protein_bind   CAP binding site: CAP binding activates transcription in the presence of cAMP. E. coli catabolite activator protein
   3292..3384    -  CDS            lacI (fragment): lac repressor; lacI; The lac repressor binds to the lac operator to inhibit transcription in E. coli. This inhibition can be relieved by adding lactose or isopropyl-β-D-thiogalactopyranoside (IPTG).
   3567..4155    -  rep_origin     ori: high-copy-number ColE1/pMB1/pBR322/pUC origin of replication
   4326..5186    -  CDS            AmpR: β-lactamase; bla; confers resistance to ampicillin, carbenicillin, and related antibiotics
   5187..5291    -  promoter       AmpR promoter: bla
>Addgene plasmid #185211 | pST_Q96Q06-2_DrHD_b03_dom3 (pBS0687) | addgene full sequence | sequence record 366841 | Addgene NGS Result
AAAAGTGCCACCTGACGTCGACGGATCGGGAGATCTCCCGATCCCCTATGGTGCACTCTCAGTACAATCT
GCTCTGATGCCGCATAGTTAAGCCAGTATCTGCTCCCTGCTTGTGTGTTGGAGGTCGCTGAGTAGTGCGC
GAGCAAAATTTAAGCTACAACAAGGCAAGGCTTGACCGACAATTGCATGAAGAATCTGCTTAGGGTTAGG
CGTTTTGCGCTGCTTCGCGATGTACGGGCCAGATATACGCGTTGACATTGATTATTGACTAGTTATTAAT
AGTAATCAATTACGGGGTCATTAGTTCATAGCCCATATATGGAGTTCCGCGTTACATAACTTACGGTAAA
TGGCCCGCCTGGCTGACCGCCCAACGACCCCCGCCCATTGACGTCAATAATGACGTATGTTCCCATAGTA
ACGCCAATAGGGACTTTCCATTGACGTCAATGGGTGGAGTATTTACGGTAAACTGCCCACTTGGCAGTAC
ATCAAGTGTATCATATGCCAAGTACGCCCCCTATTGACGTCAATGACGGTAAATGGCCCGCCTGGCATTA
TGCCCAGTACATGACCTTATGGGACTTTCCTACTTGGCAGTACATCTACGTATTAGTCATCGCTATTACC
ATGGTGATGCGGTTTTGGCAGTACATCAATGGGCGTGGATAGCGGTTTGACTCACGGGGATTTCCAAGTC
TCCACCCCATTGACGTCAATGGGAGTTTGTTTTGGCACCAAAATCAACGGGACTTTCCAAAATGTCGTAA
CAACTCCGCCCCATTGACGCAAATGGGCGGTAGGCGTGTACGGTGGGAGGTCTATATAAGCAGAGCTCTC
TGGCTAACTAGAGAACCCACTGCTTACTGGCTTATCGAAATTAATACGACTCACTATAGGGAGACCCAAG
CTGGCTAGCCACCATGGGAGTGGACACTACCAAGATCGTGCTGACAGGCACCAAGGACACAGTGTGCTCT
GGAGTGACAGGCGCCGCCAATGTGGCCAAGGGCTGATGAATTGCCAATTGAAATTTGACGGCCTATGTCA
CTGAAACTATCCAAACACCCCATGTCGATACTGAACGTATCGACGCATACCTCCTTCCTTGAAAACGCAC
AATCATACAACTGGGCACATAATGCGTACGCCCATCTAGTACACCCATCTCTGTAGGTCCAGTTCAAGAG
CTGGAAGAGCACCCTCCACTTAGACGTGCCGTAAGATAGAGGTTAGTGAGAATAGCCATCCAATATGAGC
GTTGATAGCTAGACGAGGATAAGGCAGTGATAGAAGGGGCACCAAGCTTCATTCGCACCCGCTGATCAGC
CTCGACTGTGCCTTCTAGTTGCCAGCCATCTGTTGTTTGCCCCTCCCCCGTGCCTTCCTTGACCCTGGAA
GGTGCCACTCCCACTGTCCTTTCCTAATAAAATGAGGAAATTGCATCGCATTGTCTGAGTAGGTGTCATT
CTATTCTGGGGGGTGGGGTGGGGCAGGACAGCAAGGGGGAGGATTGGGAAGACAATAGCAGGCATGCTGG
GGATGCGGTGGGCTCTATGGCTTCTGAGGCGGAAAGAACCAGCTGGGGCTCTAGGGGGTATCCCC
[124 nt withheld, positions 1606-1729]
C
[91 nt withheld, positions 1731-1821]
A
[49 nt withheld, positions 1823-1871]
CCTTTGACGTTGGAGTCCACGTTCTTT
[37 nt withheld, positions 1899-1935]
ACCCTATCTCGGTCTATTCTTTTGATTTATAAGGGATTTTGCCGATTTCGGCCTATTGGTTAAAAAATGA
GCTGATTTAACAAAAATTTAACGCGAATTAATTCTGTGGAATGTGTGTCAGTTAGGGTGTGGAAAGTCCC
CAGGCTCCCCAGCAGGCAGAAGTATGCAAAGCATGCATCTCAATTAGTCAGCAACCAGGTGTGGAAAGTC
CCCAGGCTCCCCAGCAGGCAGAAGTATGCAAAGCATGCATCTCAATTAGTCAGCAACCATAGTCCCGCCC
CTAACTCCGCCCATCCCGCCCCTAACTCCGCCCAGTTCCGCCCATTCTCCGCCCCATGGCTGACTAATTT
TTTTTATTTATGCAGAGGCCGAGGCCGCCTCTGCCTCTGAGCTATTCCAGAAGTAGTGAGGAGGCTTTTT
TGGAGGCCTAGGCTTTTGCAAAAAGCTCCCGGGAGCTTGTATATCCATTTTCGGATCTGATCAGCACGTG
TTGACAATTAATCATCGGCATAGTATATCGGCATAGTATAATACGACAAGGTGAGGAACTAAACCATGGC
CAAGTTGACCAGTGCCGTTCCGGTGCTCACCGCGCGCGACGTCGCCGGAGCGGTCGAGTTCTGGACCGAC
CGGCTCGGGTTCTCCCGGGACTTCGTGGAGGACGACTTCGCCGGTGTGGTCCGGGACGACGTGACCCTGT
TCATCAGCGCGGTCCAGGACCAGGTGGTGCCGGACAACACCCTGGCCTGGGTGTGGGTGCGCGGCCTGGA
CGAGCTGTACGCCGAGTGGTCGGAGGTCGTGTCCACGAACTTCCGGGACGCCTCCGGGCCGGCCATGACC
GAGATCGGCGAGCAGCCGTGGGGGCGGGAGTTCGCCCTGCGCGACCCGGCCGGCAACTGCGTGCACTTCG
TGGCCGAGGAGCAGGACTGACACGTGCTACGAGATTTCGATTCCACCGCCGCCTTCTATGAAAGGTTGGG
CTTCGGAATCGTTTTCCGGGACGCCGGCTGGATGATCCTCCAGCGCGGGGATCTCATGCTGGAGTTCTTC
GCCCACCCCAACTTGTTTATTGCAGCTTATAATGGTTACAAATAAAGCAATAGCATCACAAATTTCACAA
ATAAAGCATTTTTTTCACTGCATTCTAGTTGTGGTTTGTCCAAACTCATCAATGTATCTTATCATGTCTG
TATACCGTCGACCTCTAGCTAGAGCTTGGCGTAATCATGGTCATAGCTGTTTCCTGTGTGAAATTGTTAT
CCGCTCACAATTCCACACAACATACGAGCCGGAAGCATAAAGTGTAAAGCCTGGGGTGCCTAATGAGTGA
GCTAACTTACATTAATTGCGTTGCGCTCACTGCCCGCTTTCCAGTCGGGAAACCTGTCGTGCCAGCTGCA
TTAATGAATCGGCCAACGCGCGGGGAGAGGCGGTTTGCGTATTGGGCGCTCTTCCGCTTCCTCGCTCACT
GACTCGCTGCGCTCGGTCGTTCGGCTGCGGCGAGCGGTATCAGCTCACTCAAAGGCGGTAATACGGTTAT
CCACAGAATCAGGGGATAACGCAGGAAAGAACATGTGAGCAAAAGGCCAGCAAAAGGCCAGGAACCGTAA
AAAGGCCGCGTTGCTGGCGTTTTTCCATAGGCTCCGCCCCCCTGACGAGCATCACAAAAATCGACGCTCA
AGTCAGAGGTGGCGAAACCCGACAGGACTATAAAGATACCAGGCGTTTCCCCCTGGAAGCTCCCTCGTGC
GCTCTCCTGTTCCGACCCTGCCGCTTACCGGATACCTGTCCGCCTTTCTCCCTTCGGGAAGCGTGGCGCT
TTCTCATAGCTCACGCTGTAGGTATCTCAGTTCGGTGTAGGTCGTTCGCTCCAAGCTGGGCTGTGTGCAC
GAACCCCCCGTTCAGCCCGACCGCTGCGCCTTATCCGGTAACTATCGTCTTGAGTCCAACCCGGTAAGAC
ACGACTTATCGCCACTGGCAGCAGCCACTGGTAACAGGATTAGCAGAGCGAGGTATGTAGGCGGTGCTAC
AGAGTTCTTGAAGTGGTGGCCTAACTACGGCTACACTAGAAGAACAGTATTTGGTATCTGCGCTCTGCTG
AAGCCAGTTACCTTCGGAAAAAGAGTTGGTAGCTCTTGATCCGGCAAACAAACCACCGCTGGTAGCGGTG
GTTTTTTTGTTTGCAAGCAGCAGATTACGCGCAGAAAAAAAGGATCTCAAGAAGATCCTTTGATCTTTTC
TACGGGGTCTGACGCTCAGTGGAACGAAAACTCACGTTAAGGGATTTTGGTCATGAGATTATCAAAAAGG
ATCTTCACCTAGATCCTTTTAAATTAAAAATGAAGTTTTAAATCAATCTAAAGTATATATGAGTAAACTT
GGTCTGACAGTTACCAATGCTTAATCAGTGAGGCACCTATCTCAGCGATCTGTCTATTTCGTTCATCCAT
AGTTGCCTGACTCCCCGTCGTGTAGATAACTACGATACGGGAGGGCTTACCATCTGGCCCCAGTGCTGCA
ATGATACCGCGAGACCCACGCTCACCGGCTCCAGATTTATCAGCAATAAACCAGCCAGCCGGAAGGGCCG
AGCGCAGAAGTGGTCCTGCAACTTTATCCGCCTCCATCCAGTCTATTAATTGTTGCCGGGAAGCTAGAGT
AAGTAGTTCGCCAGTTAATAGTTTGCGCAACGTTGTTGCCATTGCTACAGGCATCGTGGTGTCACGCTCG
TCGTTTGGTATGGCTTCATTCAGCTCCGGTTCCCAACGATCAAGGCGAGTTACATGATCCCCCATGTTGT
GCAAAAAAGCGGTTAGCTCCTTCGGTCCTCCGATCGTTGTCAGAAGTAAGTTGGCCGCAGTGTTATCACT
CATGGTTATGGCAGCACTGCATAATTCTCTTACTGTCATGCCATCCGTAAGATGCTTTTCTGTGACTGGT
GAGTACTCAACCAAGTCATTCTGAGAATAGTGTATGCGGCGACCGAGTTGCTCTTGCCCGGCGTCAATAC
GGGATAATACCGCGCCACATAGCAGAACTTTAAAAGTGCTCATCATTGGAAAACGTTCTTCGGGGCGAAA
ACTCTCAAGGATCTTACCGCTGTTGAGATCCAGTTCGATGTAACCCACTCGTGCACCCAACTGATCTTCA
GCATCTTTTACTTTCACCAGCGTTTCTGGGTGAGCAAAAACAGGAAGGCAAAATGCCGCAAAAAAGGGAA
TAAGGGCGACACGGAAATGTTGAATACTCATACTCTTCCTTTTTCAATATTATTGAAGCATTTATCAGGG
TTATTGTCTCATGAGCGGATACATATTTGAATGTATTTAGAAAAATAAACAAATAGGGGTTCCGCGCACA
TTTCCCCG
